>Addgene plasmid #142698 | TFORF0838 | addgene full sequence | sequence record 462885 | Addgene NGS Result
TTAATGTAGTCTTATGCAATACTCTTGTAGTCTTGCAACATGGTAACGATGAGTTAGCAACATGCCTTAC
AAGGAGAGAAAAAGCACCGTGCATGCCGATTGGTGGAAGTAAGGTGGTACGATCGTGCCTTATTAGGAAG
GCAACAGACGGGTCTGACATGGATTGGACGAACCACTGAATTGCCGCATTGCAGAGATATTGTATTTAAG
TGCCTAGCTCGATACATAAACGGGTCTCTCTGGTTAGACCAGATCTGAGCCTGGGAGCTCTCTGGCTAAC
TAGGGAACCCACTGCTTAAGCCTCAATAAAGCTTGCCTTGAGTGCTTCAAGTAGTGTGTGCCCGTCTGTT
GTGTGACTCTGGTAACTAGAGATCCCTCAGACCCTTTTAGTCAGTGTGGAAAATCTCTAGCAGTGGCGCC
CGAACAGGGACTTGAAAGCGAAAGGGAAACCAGAGGAGCTCTCTCGACGCAGGACTCGGCTTGCTGAAGC
GCGCACGGCAAGAGGCGAGGGGCGGCGACTGGTGAGTACGCCAAAAATTTTGACTAGCGGAGGCTAGAAG
GAGAGAGATGGGTGCGAGAGCGTCAGTATTAAGCGGGGGAGAATTAGATCGCGATGGGAAAAAATTCGGT
TAAGGCCAGGGGGAAAGAAAAAATATAAATTAAAACATATAGTATGGGCAAGCAGGGAGCTAGAACGATT
CGCAGTTAATCCTGGCCTGTTAGAAACATCAGAAGGCTGTAGACAAATACTGGGACAGCTACAACCATCC
CTTCAGACAGGATCAGAAGAACTTAGATCATTATATAATACAGTAGCAACCCTCTATTGTGTGCATCAAA
GGATAGAGATAAAAGACACCAAGGAAGCTTTAGACAAGATAGAGGAAGAGCAAAACAAAAGTAAGACCAC
CGCACAGCAAGCGGCCGCTGATCTTCAGACCTGGAGGAGGAGATATGAGGGACAATTGGAGAAGTGAATT
ATATAAATATAAAGTAGTAAAAATTGAACCATTAGGAGTAGCACCCACCAAGGCAAAGAGAAGAGTGGTG
CAGAGAGAAAAAAGAGCAGTGGGAATAGGAGCTTTGTTCCTTGGGTTCTTGGGAGCAGCAGGAAGCACTA
TGGGCGCAGCGTCAATGACGCTGACGGTACAGGCCAGACAATTATTGTCTGGTATAGTGCAGCAGCAGAA
CAATTTGCTGAGGGCTATTGAGGCGCAACAGCATCTGTTGCAACTCACAGTCTGGGGCATCAAGCAGCTC
CAGGCAAGAATCCTGGCTGTGGAAAGATACCTAAAGGATCAACAGCTCCTGGGGATTTGGGGTTGCTCTG
GAAAACTCATTTGCACCACTGCTGTGCCTTGGAATGCTAGTTGGAGTAATAAATCTCTGGAACAGATTTG
GAATCACACGACCTGGATGGAGTGGGACAGAGAAATTAACAATTACACAAGCTTAATACACTCCTTAATT
GAAGAATCGCAAAACCAGCAAGAAAAGAATGAACAAGAATTATTGGAATTAGATAAATGGGCAAGTTTGT
GGAATTGGTTTAACATAACAAATTGGCTGTGGTATATAAAATTATTCATAATGATAGTAGGAGGCTTGGT
AGGTTTAAGAATAGTTTTTGCTGTACTTTCTATAGTGAATAGAGTTAGGCAGGGATATTCACCATTATCG
TTTCAGACCCACCTCCCAACCCCGAGGGGACCCATGCATTGCATCTCAATTAGTCAGCAACCAGGTGTGG
AAAGTCCCCAGGCTCCCCAGCAGGCAGAAGTATGCAAAGCATGCGTCTCAATTAGTCAGCAACCATAGTC
CCGCCCCTAACTCCGCCCATCCCGCCCCTAACTCCGCCCAGTTCCGCCCATTCTCCGCCCCATGGCTGAC
TAATTTTTTTTATTTATGCAGAGGCCGAGGCCGCCTCGGCCTCTGAGCTATTCCAGAAGTAGTGAGGAGG
CTTTTTTGGAGGCCTAGGCTTTTGCAAAAAGCTTTCTAGAGGTACCACCGGAGCTTACCATGACCGAGTA
CAAGCCCACGGTGCGCCTCGCCACCCGCGACGACGTCCCCAGGGCCGTACGCACCCTCGCCGCCGCGTTC
GCCGACTACCCCGCCACGCGCCACACCGTCGATCCGGACCGCCACATCGAGCGGGTCACCGAGCTGCAAG
AACTCTTCCTCACGCGCGTCGGGCTCGACATCGGCAAGGTGTGGGTCGCGGACGACGGCGCCGCCGTGGC
GGTCTGGACCACGCCGGAGAGCGTCGAAGCGGGGGCGGTGTTCGCCGAGATCGGCCCGCGCATGGCCGAG
TTGAGCGGTTCCCGGCTGGCCGCGCAGCAACAGATGGAAGGCCTCCTGGCGCCGCACCGGCCCAAGGAGC
CCGCGTGGTTCCTGGCCACCGTCGGCGTCTCGCCCGACCACCAGGGCAAGGGTCTGGGCAGCGCCGTCGT
GCTCCCCGGAGTGGAGGCGGCCGAGCGCGCCGGGGTGCCCGCCTTCCTGGAGACCTCCGCGCCCCGCAAC
CTCCCCTTCTACGAGCGGCTCGGCTTCACCGTCACCGCCGACGTCGAGGTGCCCGAAGGACCGCGCACCT
GGTGCATGACCCGCAAGCCCGGTGCCAGTTAACGAATTCTAGATCTTGAGACAAATGGCAGTATTCATCC
ACAATTTTAAAAGAAAAGGGGGGATTGGGGGGTACAGTGCAGGGGAAAGAATAGTAGACATAATAGCAAC
AGACATACAAACTAAAGAATTACAAAAACAAATTACAAAAATTCAAAATTTTCGGGTTTATTACAGGGAC
AGCAGAGATCCACTTTGGCGCCGGCTCGAGGCCTGCAGGTGCAAAGATGGATAAAGTTTTAAACAGAGAG
GAATCTTTGCAGCTAATGGACCTTCTAGGTCTTGAAAGGAGTGGGAATTGGCTCCGGTGCCCGTCAGTGG
GCAGAGCGCACATCGCCCACAGTCCCCGAGAAGTTGGGGGGAGGGGTCGGCAATTGAACCGGTGCCTAGA
GAAGGTGGCGCGGGGTAAACTGGGAAAGTGATGTCGTGTACTGGCTCCGCCTTTTTCCCGAGGGTGGGGG
AGAACCGTATATAAGTGCAGTAGTCGCCGTGAACGTTCTTTTTCGCAACGGGTTTGCCGCCAGAACACAG
GTAAGTGCCGTGTGTGGTTCCCGCGGGCCTGGCCTCTTTACGGGTTATGGCCCTTGCGTGCCTTGAATTA
CTTCCACCTGGCTGCAGTACGTGATTCTTGATCCCGAGCTTCGGGTTGGAAGTGGGTGGGAGAGTTCGAG
GCCTTGCGCTTAAGGAGCCCCTTCGCCTCGTGCTTGAGTTGAGGCCTGGCCTGGGCGCTGGGGCCGCCGC
GTGCGAATCTGGTGGCACCTTCGCGCCTGTCTCGCTGCTTTCGATAAGTCTCTAGCCATTTAAAATTTTT
GATGACCTGCTGCGACGCTTTTTTTCTGGCAAGATAGTCTTGTAAATGCGGGCCAAGATCTGCACACTGG
TATTTCGGTTTTTGGGGCCGCGGGCGGCGACGGGGCCCGTGCGTCCCAGCGCACATGTTCGGCGAGGCGG
GGCCTGCGAGCGCGGCCACCGAGAATCGGACGGGGGTAGTCTCAAGCTGGCCGGCCTGCTCTGGTGCCTG
GCCTCGCGCCGCCGTGTATCGCCCCGCCCTGGGCGGCAAGGCTGGCCCGGTCGGCACCAGTTGCGTGAGC
GGAAAGATGGCCGCTTCCCGGCCCTGCTGCAGGGAGCTCAAAATGGAGGACGCGGCGCTCGGGAGAGCGG
GCGGGTGAGTCACCCACACAAAGGAAAAGGGCCTTTCCGTCCTCAGCCGTCGCTTCATGTGACTCCACGG
AGTACCGGGCGCCGTCCAGGCACCTCGATTAGTTCTCGAGCTTTTGGAGTACGTCGTCTTTAGGTTGGGG
GGAGGGGTTTTATGCGATGGAGTTTCCCCACACTGAGTGGGTGGAGACTGAAGTTAGGCCAGCTTGGCAC
TTGATGTAATTCTCCTTGGAATTTGCCCTTTTTGAGTTTGGATCTTGGTTCATTCTCAAGCCTCAGACAG
TGGTTCAAAGTTTTTTTCTTCCATTTCAGGTGTCGTGAGGCTAGCACCGCCACCATGCGGAGAGTCGGAG
GGCGAGCTGACGAGGACGCTACGGCGGCGGGAAGTCTGTGGGTTCTGGCACCACCTGAGCCCACTGGGCA
TCTGGTCATCCCTGGCACCTCTCCTTTGGAGCCACCTTGTCCCTGGCTAGACAGTCACATTTTCCAGTGC
CGTTTTGGAAAGATGTTGCCTTTGGAGAAGGCGTTTGCCTCCCCCAGGAGCTCCCCAGCCCCGCCGGATC
TGCCCACGCCGGGGTCAGCAGCCGGAGTCCAGCAGGAAGAACCCGAGACCATCCCTGAGAGGACCCCTGC
TGACCTGGAGTTCTCCCGCCTGCGTTTCCGGGAATTTGTCTACCAGGAGGCTGCCGGGCCCCACCAGACC
CTGGCCCGGCTGCATGAGCTGTGCCGCCAGTGGCTGATGCCTGAGGCGCGCTCCAAGGAGCAGATGCTGG
AGCTGCTGGTGCTGGAGCAGTTCCTGGGCATCCTGCCTGATAAGGTCCGGCCCTGGGTGGTGGCACAGTA
CCCTGAGAGCTGCAAGAAGGCAGCCTCCCTGGTGGAGGGCCTCGCTGATGTCCTGGAAGAGCCAGGGATG
CTGCTGGGCTCCCCTGCGGGCTCATCCTCAATTCTTAGCGATGGAGTGTACGAGAGGCACATGGACCCTC
TGCTGCTACCAGGCGAGCTCGCGAGCCCCAGCCAGGCCCTTGGAGCTGGGGAGATCCCGGCACCTTCTGA
GACACCCTGGCTTTCTCCGGACCCCCTGTTTCTGGAACAGAGGAGGGTCAGAGAAGCAAAGACCGAAGAG
GACGGCCCTGCCAACACCGAGCAGAAGCTGAAGTCCTTTCCAGAGGACCCTCAGCACCTGGGGGAGTGGG
GCCACCTGGACCCTGCCGAGGAGAACCTGAAGAGCTACCGGAAGCTGCTCCTGTGGGGGTATCAGCTTTC
CCAGCCTGACGCTGCCTCCAGGCTGGACACTGAGGAACTCCGGTTGGTGGAAAGAGATCCACAAGGAAGC
AGCCTCCCAGAAGGCGGGAGGCGGCAGGAGAGCGCTGGGTGCGCCTGCGAGGAGGCCGCCCCCGCGGGGG
TGCTGCCTGAGCTGCCTACGGAGGCGCCCCCTGGGGACGCCCTTGCCGATCCCCCGTCGGGCACCACTGA
GGAGGAGGAAGAGCAGCCTGGGAAGGCCCCGGACCCGCAGGACCCCCAGGACGCGGAGTCCGACTCTGCC
ACCGGATCGCAGAGGCAGTCCGTCATCCAGCAGCCTGCCCCGGACAGGGGCACGGCGAAACTGGGAACCA
AGAGGCCGCACCCCGAGGATGGGGACGGGCAGAGCCTCGAGGGCGTCTCTAGCTCCGGCGACAGCGCAGG
GCTGGAGGCCGGGCAGGGCCCTGGGGCTGACGAGCCGGGCTTGTCCCGCGGGAAGCCCTATGCCTGCGGC
GAGTGCGGGGAGGCCTTCGCGTGGCTCTCGCACCTGATGGAGCACCACAGCAGCCATGGCGGCCGGAAGC
GCTACGCCTGTCAGGGCTGCTGGAAGACCTTCCACTTCAGCCTGGCCCTAGCCGAGCACCAGAAGACCCA
CGAGAAGGAGAAAAGCTACGCGCTGGGGGGCGCCCGGGGCCCCCAACCGTCCACCCGCGAAGCCCAGGCG
GGGGCTAGGGCGGGCGGTCCCCCAGAGAGCGTGGAGGGCGAGGCTCCCCCCGCACCCCCAGAGGCGCAGA
GGTAGTAATGAACTAGTCCGTAACTTGAAAGTATTTCGATTTCTTGGCTTTATATATCTTGTGGAAAGGA
CGACTGTATTAAGCGTGCAGCAATGGGACGCGTTAAGTCGACAATCAACCTCTGGATTACAAAATTTGTG
AAAGATTGACTGGTATTCTTAACTATGTTGCTCCTTTTACGCTATGTGGATACGCTGCTTTAATGCCTTT
GTATCATGCTATTGCTTCCCGTATGGCTTTCATTTTCTCCTCCTTGTATAAATCCTGGTTGCTGTCTCTT
TATGAGGAGTTGTGGCCCGTTGTCAGGCAACGTGGCGTGGTGTGCACTGTGTTTGCTGACGCAACCCCCA
CTGGTTGGGGCATTGCCACCACCTGTCAGCTCCTTTCCGGGACTTTCGCTTTCCCCCTCCCTATTGCCAC
GGCGGAACTCATCGCCGCCTGCCTTGCCCGCTGCTGGACAGGGGCTCGGCTGTTGGGCACTGACAATTCC
GTGGTGTTGTCGGGGAAATCATCGTCCTTTCCTTGGCTGCTCGCCTGTGTTGCCACCTGGATTCTGCGCG
GGACGTCCTTCTGCTACGTCCCTTCGGCCCTCAATCCAGCGGACCTTCCTTCCCGCGGCCTGCTGCCGGC
TCTGCGGCCTCTTCCGCGTCTTCGCCTTCGCCCTCAGACGAGTCGGATCTCCCTTTGGGCCGCCTCCCCG
CGTCGACTTTAAGACCAATGACTTACAAGGCAGCTGTAGATCTTAGCCACTTTTTAAAAGAAAAGGGGGG
ACTGGAAGGGCTAATTCACTCCCAACGAAGACAAGATCTGCTTTTTGCTTGTACTGGGTCTCTCTGGTTA
GACCAGATCTGAGCCTGGGAGCTCTCTGGCTAACTAGGGAACCCACTGCTTAAGCCTCAATAAAGCTTGC
CTTGAGTGCTTCAAGTAGTGTGTGCCCGTCTGTTGTGTGACTCTGGTAACTAGAGATCCCTCAGACCCTT
TTAGTCAGTGTGGAAAATCTCTAGCAGTACGTATAGTAGTTCATGTCATCTTATTATTCAGTATTTATAA
CTTGCAAAGAAATGAATATCAGAGAGTGAGAGGAACTTGTTTATTGCAGCTTATAATGGTTACAAATAAA
GCAATAGCATCACAAATTTCACAAATAAAGCATTTTTTTCACTGCATTCTAGTTGTGGTTTGTCCAAACT
CATCAATGTATCTTATCATGTCTGGCTCTAGCTATCCCGCCCCTAACTCCGCCCATCCCGCCCCTAACTC
CGCCCAGTTCCGCCCATTCTCCGCCCCATGGCTGACTAATTTTTTTTATTTATGCAGAGGCCGAGGCCGC
CTCGGCCTCTGAGCTATTCCAGAAGTAGTGAGGAGGCTTTTTTGGAGGCCTAGGGACGTACCCAATTCGC
CCTATAGTGAGTCGTATTACGCGCGCTCACTGGCCGTCGTTTTACAACGTCGTGACTGGGAAAACCCTGG
CGTTACCCAACTTAATCGCCTTGCAGCACATCCCCCTTTCGCCAGCTGGCGTAATAGCGAAGAGGCCCGC
ACCGATCGCCCTTCCCAACAGTTGCGCAGCCTGAATGGCGAATGGG
[124 nt withheld, positions 7397-7520]
C
[91 nt withheld, positions 7522-7612]
A
[49 nt withheld, positions 7614-7662]
CCTTTGACGTTGGAGTCCACGTTCTTT
[37 nt withheld, positions 7690-7726]
ACCCTATCTCGGTCTATTCTTTTGATTTATAAGGGATTTTGCCGATTTCGGCCTATTGGTTAAAAAATGA
GCTGATTTAACAAAAATTTAACGCGAATTTTAACAAAATATTAACGCTTACAATTTAGGTGGCACTTTTC
GGGGAAATGTGCGCGGAACCCCTATTTGTTTATTTTTCTAAATACATTCAAATATGTATCCGCTCATGAG
ACAATAACCCTGATAAATGCTTCAATAATATTGAAAAAGGAAGAGTATGAGTATTCAACATTTCCGTGTC
GCCCTTATTCCCTTTTTTGCGGCATTTTGCCTTCCTGTTTTTGCTCACCCAGAAACGCTGGTGAAAGTAA
AAGATGCTGAAGATCAGTTGGGTGCACGAGTGGGTTACATCGAACTGGATCTCAACAGCGGTAAGATCCT
TGAGAGTTTTCGCCCCGAAGAACGTTTTCCAATGATGAGCACTTTTAAAGTTCTGCTATGTGGCGCGGTA
TTATCCCGTATTGACGCCGGGCAAGAGCAACTCGGTCGCCGCATACACTATTCTCAGAATGACTTGGTTG
AGTACTCACCAGTCACAGAAAAGCATCTTACGGATGGCATGACAGTAAGAGAATTATGCAGTGCTGCCAT
AACCATGAGTGATAACACTGCGGCCAACTTACTTCTGACAACGATCGGAGGACCGAAGGAGCTAACCGCT
TTTTTGCACAACATGGGGGATCATGTAACTCGCCTTGATCGTTGGGAACCGGAGCTGAATGAAGCCATAC
CAAACGACGAGCGTGACACCACGATGCCTGTAGCAATGGCAACAACGTTGCGCAAACTATTAACTGGCGA
ACTACTTACTCTAGCTTCCCGGCAACAATTAATAGACTGGATGGAGGCGGATAAAGTTGCAGGACCACTT
CTGCGCTCGGCCCTTCCGGCTGGCTGGTTTATTGCTGATAAATCTGGAGCCGGTGAGCGTGGGTCTCGCG
GTATCATTGCAGCACTGGGGCCAGATGGTAAGCCCTCCCGTATCGTAGTTATCTACACGACGGGGAGTCA
GGCAACTATGGATGAACGAAATAGACAGATCGCTGAGATAGGTGCCTCACTGATTAAGCATTGGTAACTG
TCAGACCAAGTTTACTCATATATACTTTAGATTGATTTAAAACTTCATTTTTAATTTAAAAGGATCTAGG
TGAAGATCCTTTTTGATAATCTCATGACCAAAATCCCTTAACGTGAGTTTTCGTTCCACTGAGCGTCAGA
CCCCGTAGAAAAGATCAAAGGATCTTCTTGAGATCCTTTTTTTCTGCGCGTAATCTGCTGCTTGCAAACA
AAAAAACCACCGCTACCAGCGGTGGTTTGTTTGCCGGATCAAGAGCTACCAACTCTTTTTCCGAAGGTAA
CTGGCTTCAGCAGAGCGCAGATACCAAATACTGTTCTTCTAGTGTAGCCGTAGTTAGGCCACCACTTCAA
GAACTCTGTAGCACCGCCTACATACCTCGCTCTGCTAATCCTGTTACCAGTGGCTGCTGCCAGTGGCGAT
AAGTCGTGTCTTACCGGGTTGGACTCAAGACGATAGTTACCGGATAAGGCGCAGCGGTCGGGCTGAACGG
GGGGTTCGTGCACACAGCCCAGCTTGGAGCGAACGACCTACACCGAACTGAGATACCTACAGCGTGAGCT
ATGAGAAAGCGCCACGCTTCCCGAAGGGAGAAAGGCGGACAGGTATCCGGTAAGCGGCAGGGTCGGAACA
GGAGAGCGCACGAGGGAGCTTCCAGGGGGAAACGCCTGGTATCTTTATAGTCCTGTCGGGTTTCGCCACC
TCTGACTTGAGCGTCGATTTTTGTGATGCTCGTCAGGGGGGCGGAGCCTATGGAAAAACGCCAGCAACGC
GGCCTTTTTACGGTTCCTGGCCTTTTGCTGGCCTTTTGCTCACATGTTCTTTCCTGCGTTATCCCCTGAT
TCTGTGGATAACCGTATTACCGCCTTTGAGTGAGCTGATACCGCTCGCCGCAGCCGAACGACCGAGCGCA
GCGAGTCAGTGAGCGAGGAAGCGGAAGAGCGCCCAATACGCAAACCGCCTCTCCCCGCGCGTTGGCCGAT
TCATTAATGCAGCTGGCACGACAGGTTTCCCGACTGGAAAGCGGGCAGTGAGCGCAACGCAATTAATGTG
AGTTAGCTCACTCATTAGGCACCCCAGGCTTTACACTTTATGCTTCCGGCTCGTATGTTGTGTGGAATTG
TGAGCGGATAACAATTTCACACAGGAAACAGCTATGACCATGATTACGCCAAGCGCGCAATTAACCCTCA
CTAAAGGGAACAAAAGCTGGAGCTGCAAGC
Features (pLannotate 1.2.2; 31 found; start..end, strand, type, name):
      5..231     +  promoter       RSV promoter: Rous sarcoma virus enhancer/promoter
    232..412     +  LTR            5' LTR (truncated): truncated 5' long terminal repeat (LTR) from HIV-1
    459..584     +  misc_feature   HIV-1 Ψ: packaging signal of human immunodeficiency virus type 1
    568..931     +  CDS            HIV-1 gag (fragment): gag protein from human immunodeficiency virus 1; gag
   1077..1310    +  misc_feature   RRE: The Rev response element (RRE) of HIV-1 allows for Rev-dependent mRNA export from the nucleus to the cytoplasm.
   1687..1713    +  CDS            Rev (fragment): human immunodeficiency virus 1 (HIV-1) Rev protein; rev; enhances nuclear export of unspliced and incompletely spliced viral mRNAs
   1720..1743    +  promoter       SV40 promoter (fragment): SV40 early promoter
   1744..1815    +  promoter       SV40 promoter (fragment): SV40 enhancer and early promoter
   1839..1974    +  rep_origin     SV40 ori: SV40 origin of replication
   2020..2616    +  CDS            PuroR (fragment): puromycin N-acetyltransferase; pac from Streptomyces; confers resistance to puromycin
   2665..2782    +  misc_feature   cPPT/CTS: central polypurine tract and central termination sequence of HIV-1
   2847..2913    +  CDS            small t antigen (fragment): SV40 (simian virus 40) small t antigen
   2920..4098    +  promoter       EF-1α promoter: strong constitutive promoter for human elongation factor EF-1α
   4283..5812    +  CDS            ZSCAN18: ZSC18_HUMAN - Also known as ZNF447. Experimental evidence at protein level: Swiss-Prot protein existence level 1. May be involved in transcriptional regulation. From Homo sapiens (Human).
   5828..5881    +  promoter       U6 promoter (fragment): RNA polymerase III promoter for human U6 snRNA
   5923..6511    +  misc_feature   WPRE: woodchuck hepatitis virus posttranscriptional regulatory element
   6562..6581    +  misc_feature   cPPT/CTS (fragment): central polypurine tract and central termination sequence of HIV-1
   6583..6816    +  LTR            3' LTR (ΔU3): self-inactivating 3' long terminal repeat (LTR) from HIV-1
   6894..7015    +  polyA_signal   SV40 poly(A) signal: SV40 polyadenylation signal
   7055..7190    +  rep_origin     SV40 ori: SV40 origin of replication
   7211..7229    -  promoter       T7 promoter: promoter for bacteriophage T7 RNA polymerase
   7237..7392    +  CDS            lacZα (fragment): LacZα fragment of β-galactosidase; lacZ fragment
   7397..7825    +  rep_origin     f1 ori (sequence partly withheld): f1 bacteriophage origin of replication; arrow indicates direction of (+) strand synthesis
   7878..7982    +  promoter       AmpR promoter: bla
   7983..8843    +  CDS            AmpR: β-lactamase; bla; confers resistance to ampicillin, carbenicillin, and related antibiotics
   9014..9602    +  rep_origin     ori: high-copy-number ColE1/pMB1/pBR322/pUC origin of replication
   9785..9877    +  CDS            lacI (fragment): lac repressor; lacI; The lac repressor binds to the lac operator to inhibit transcription in E. coli. This inhibition can be relieved by adding lactose or isopropyl-β-D-thiogalactopyranoside (IPTG).
   9890..9911    +  protein_bind   CAP binding site: CAP binding activates transcription in the presence of cAMP. E. coli catabolite activator protein
   9926..9956    +  promoter       lac promoter: promoter for the E. coli lac operon
   9964..9980    +  protein_bind   lac operator: The lac repressor binds to the lac operator to inhibit transcription in E. coli. This inhibition can be relieved by adding lactose or isopropyl-β-D-thiogalactopyranoside (IPTG). lac repressor encoded by lacI
  10025..10043   +  promoter       T3 promoter: promoter for bacteriophage T3 RNA polymerase
