[The description below was written by a language model from this plasmid's Addgene catalogue record and pLannotate feature annotations shown in this document.]
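Description:
TFORF0838 is a third-generation-style, self-inactivating lentiviral expression plasmid built on the pLX_TRC317 backbone from the Broad Institute Genetic Perturbation Platform. It carries the human transcription factor ZSCAN18 (also known as ZNF447). It belongs to a barcoded transcription factor ORF collection in which each clone carries a unique 24-bp barcode, so that the overexpressed factor can be identified in pooled screens. The feature table does not annotate the barcode itself. In bacteria the roughly 10 kb plasmid replicates from a high-copy ColE1/pUC-type origin and is selected with ampicillin through the bla gene. An f1 origin and remnants of a lac/lacZα cloning region, flanked by T7 and T3 promoters, are also present in the backbone. The depositor warns that the plasmid can recombine, as is common for LTR-containing vectors.

The viral genome is transcribed from an RSV promoter fused to a truncated HIV-1 5' LTR, which makes packaging Tat-independent. It contains the Ψ packaging signal with a gag fragment, the RRE for Rev-dependent nuclear export, a cPPT/CTS element, and a ΔU3 3' LTR followed by an SV40 polyadenylation signal. Two expression units lie between the LTRs. An SV40 early promoter drives puromycin N-acetyltransferase for selecting transduced mammalian cells. The EF-1α promoter drives the synthesized ZSCAN18 ORF, and a downstream WPRE enhances transcript stability and expression. No epitope tag or fluorescent reporter is annotated. A short U6 promoter fragment between the ORF and the WPRE appears to be only a residual sequence match. The construct is intended for stable ZSCAN18 overexpression, alone or in pooled screens such as directed-differentiation studies.
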