Addgene plasmid #142698: TFORF0838
Purpose: Lentiviral vector for overexpressing transcription factor ORFs with unique 24-bp barcodes. Barcodes facilitate identification of transcription factors in pooled screens.
Depositing lab: Feng Zhang. Depositing organization: Broad Institute. Publication: A transcription factor atlas of directed differentiation. Joung J, Ma S, Tay T, Geiger-Schuller KR, Kirchgatterer PC, Verdine VK, Guo B, Arias-Garcia MA, Allen WE, Singh A, Kuksenko O, Abudayyeh OO, Gootenberg JS, Fu Z, Macrae RK, Buenrostro JD, Regev A, Zhang F. Cell. 2023 Jan 5;186(1):209-229.e26. doi: 10.1016/j.cell.2022.11.026. PubMed 36608654.
Backbone
  Vector backbone: pLX_TRC317
  Backbone manufacturer: Broad Institute Genetic Perturbation Platform
  Backbone size w/o insert (bp): 8264
  Vector type: Mammalian Expression, Lentiviral
  Selectable markers: Puromycin
Growth in bacteria
  Bacterial resistance: Ampicillin, 100 μg/mL
  Growth temperature: 30°C
  Growth strain: NEB Stable
  Copy number: High Copy
Gene/Insert
  Gene/Insert name: ZSCAN18
  Species: H. sapiens (human)
  Insert size (bp): 1802
  Entrez Gene: ZSCAN18 (a.k.a. ZNF447)
  Promoter: EF1a
  Cloning method: Unknown
  Sequencing primers: 5′ GGGTGGAGACTGAAGTTAGGCCAG; 3′ CACATAGCGTAAAAGGAGCAACATAG
Terms and licenses: Academic/Nonprofit Terms; Industry Terms: Not Available to Industry
Depositor comments: NM_001145542,ENST00000600404 . The transcription factor ORF portion of this plasmid was synthesized by Genewiz. Please test multiple small colonies in case of plasmid recombination. To make this collection available in a timely manner, a portion of this collection was not fully sequenced by Addgene. If an Addgene verified full plasmid sequence is not available, please contact us prior to placing an order to request the full sequence.
How to cite: TFORF0838 was a gift from Feng Zhang (Addgene plasmid # 142698 ; http://n2t.net/addgene:142698 ; RRID:Addgene_142698)
