>Addgene plasmid #142698 | TFORF0838 | depositor partial sequence | sequence record 280232 | Insert
ACCGCCACCATGCGGAGAGTCGGAGGGCGAGCTGACGAGGACGCTACGGCGGCGGGAAGTCTGTGGGTTC
TGGCACCACCTGAGCCCACTGGGCATCTGGTCATCCCTGGCACCTCTCCTTTGGAGCCACCTTGTCCCTG
GCTAGACAGTCACATTTTCCAGTGCCGTTTTGGAAAGATGTTGCCTTTGGAGAAGGCGTTTGCCTCCCCC
AGGAGCTCCCCAGCCCCGCCGGATCTGCCCACGCCGGGGTCAGCAGCCGGAGTCCAGCAGGAAGAACCCG
AGACCATCCCTGAGAGGACCCCTGCTGACCTGGAGTTCTCCCGCCTGCGTTTCCGGGAATTTGTCTACCA
GGAGGCTGCCGGGCCCCACCAGACCCTGGCCCGGCTGCATGAGCTGTGCCGCCAGTGGCTGATGCCTGAG
GCGCGCTCCAAGGAGCAGATGCTGGAGCTGCTGGTGCTGGAGCAGTTCCTGGGCATCCTGCCTGATAAGG
TCCGGCCCTGGGTGGTGGCACAGTACCCTGAGAGCTGCAAGAAGGCAGCCTCCCTGGTGGAGGGCCTCGC
TGATGTCCTGGAAGAGCCAGGGATGCTGCTGGGCTCCCCTGCGGGCTCATCCTCAATTCTTAGCGATGGA
GTGTACGAGAGGCACATGGACCCTCTGCTGCTACCAGGCGAGCTCGCGAGCCCCAGCCAGGCCCTTGGAG
CTGGGGAGATCCCGGCACCTTCTGAGACACCCTGGCTTTCTCCGGACCCCCTGTTTCTGGAACAGAGGAG
GGTCAGAGAAGCAAAGACCGAAGAGGACGGCCCTGCCAACACCGAGCAGAAGCTGAAGTCCTTTCCAGAG
GACCCTCAGCACCTGGGGGAGTGGGGCCACCTGGACCCTGCCGAGGAGAACCTGAAGAGCTACCGGAAGC
TGCTCCTGTGGGGGTATCAGCTTTCCCAGCCTGACGCTGCCTCCAGGCTGGACACTGAGGAACTCCGGTT
GGTGGAAAGAGATCCACAAGGAAGCAGCCTCCCAGAAGGCGGGAGGCGGCAGGAGAGCGCTGGGTGCGCC
TGCGAGGAGGCCGCCCCCGCGGGGGTGCTGCCTGAGCTGCCTACGGAGGCGCCCCCTGGGGACGCCCTTG
CCGATCCCCCGTCGGGCACCACTGAGGAGGAGGAAGAGCAGCCTGGGAAGGCCCCGGACCCGCAGGACCC
CCAGGACGCGGAGTCCGACTCTGCCACCGGATCGCAGAGGCAGTCCGTCATCCAGCAGCCTGCCCCGGAC
AGGGGCACGGCGAAACTGGGAACCAAGAGGCCGCACCCCGAGGATGGGGACGGGCAGAGCCTCGAGGGCG
TCTCTAGCTCCGGCGACAGCGCAGGGCTGGAGGCCGGGCAGGGCCCTGGGGCTGACGAGCCGGGCTTGTC
CCGCGGGAAGCCCTATGCCTGCGGCGAGTGCGGGGAGGCCTTCGCGTGGCTCTCGCACCTGATGGAGCAC
CACAGCAGCCATGGCGGCCGGAAGCGCTACGCCTGTCAGGGCTGCTGGAAGACCTTCCACTTCAGCCTGG
CCCTAGCCGAGCACCAGAAGACCCACGAGAAGGAGAAAAGCTACGCGCTGGGGGGCGCCCGGGGCCCCCA
ACCGTCCACCCGCGAAGCCCAGGCGGGGGCTAGGGCGGGCGGTCCCCCAGAGAGCGTGGAGGGCGAGGCT
CCCCCCGCACCCCCAGAGGCGCAGAGGTAGTAATGAACTAGTCCGTAACTTGAAAGTATTTCGATTTCTT
GGCTTTATATATCTTGTGGAAAGGACGACTGTATTAAGCGTGCAGCAATGGG
