>Addgene plasmid #142698 | TFORF0838 | depositor partial sequence | sequence record 280233 | Barcode
CTGTATTAAGCGTGCAGCAATGGG
